Addgene plasmid #115929: pTW081
Purpose: SGP insert for replicon MoClo
Depositing lab: Ron Weiss. Depositing organization: Massachusetts Institute of Technology. Publication: Small-molecule-based regulation of RNA-delivered circuits in mammalian cells. Wagner TE, Becraft JR, Bodner K, Teague B, Zhang X, Woo A, Porter E, Alburquerque B, Dobosh B, Andries O, Sanders NN, Beal J, Densmore D, Kitada T, Weiss R. Nat Chem Biol. 2018 Nov;14(11):1043-1050. doi: 10.1038/s41589-018-0146-9. Epub 2018 Oct 16. PubMed 30327560.
Backbone
  Vector backbone: pUC19
  Vector type: Synthetic Biology
Growth in bacteria
  Bacterial resistance: Ampicillin, 100 μg/mL
  Growth temperature: 37°C
  Growth strain: DH5alpha
  Copy number: High Copy
Gene/Insert
  Gene/Insert name: Lvl0 -98/3 SGP NA (No Aptamer)
  Species: venezuelan equine encephalitis
  Cloning method: Gateway Cloning
Terms and licenses: Academic/Nonprofit Terms; Industry Terms: Not Available to Industry
How to cite: pTW081 was a gift from Ron Weiss (Addgene plasmid # 115929 ; http://n2t.net/addgene:115929 ; RRID:Addgene_115929)
