[The description below was written by a language model from this plasmid's Addgene catalogue record and pLannotate feature annotations shown in this document.]
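Description:
pTW081 is a small (about 2.8 kb) pUC19-based part plasmid from a synthetic biology toolkit for assembling alphavirus replicons by MoClo-style hierarchical cloning. It is a bacterial storage and cloning vector rather than an expression construct. It replicates in E. coli from the high-copy ColE1/pUC origin and is selected with ampicillin through the β-lactamase (AmpR) gene and its native promoter. The rest of the annotated sequence is ordinary pUC19 scaffolding: the lac promoter, lac operator and CAP binding site, a lacZα fragment, the pUC multiple cloning site, and short remnants of lacI, rop and the pBR322 bom region, none of which are expected to play a functional role in the design.

The payload is listed as a level 0 part, "-98/3 SGP NA (No Aptamer)", derived from Venezuelan equine encephalitis virus. SGP denotes the subgenomic promoter, the viral RNA element recognised by the replicase on the minus strand to drive transcription of a subgenomic mRNA encoding the downstream cargo. The -98/3 label presumably gives the boundaries of the promoter fragment relative to the subgenomic transcription start, although the record does not say so. "No Aptamer" indicates that this version lacks an RNA aptamer, which suggests that sibling parts in the collection carry one. The automated feature table does not annotate the subgenomic promoter itself or any assembly sites, so its exact position, probably in or near the multiple cloning site, cannot be confirmed from the record. The catalogue lists Gateway as the cloning method although the stated purpose refers to MoClo. The part is intended to be combined with other modules to build replicon-encoded, RNA-delivered genetic circuits for mammalian cells.
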