Features (pLannotate 1.2.2; 11 found; start..end, strand, type, name):
    137..236     +  misc_feature   bom (fragment): basis of mobility region from pBR322
    242..399     -  CDS            lacZα (fragment): LacZα fragment of β-galactosidase; lacZ fragment
    396..452     +  misc_feature   MCS: pUC18/19 multiple cloning site
    489..505     -  protein_bind   lac operator: The lac repressor binds to the lac operator to inhibit transcription in E. coli. This inhibition can be relieved by adding lactose or isopropyl-β-D-thiogalactopyranoside (IPTG). lac repressor encoded by lacI
    513..543     -  promoter       lac promoter: promoter for the E. coli lac operon
    558..579     -  protein_bind   CAP binding site: CAP binding activates transcription in the presence of cAMP. E. coli catabolite activator protein
    592..684     -  CDS            lacI (fragment): lac repressor; lacI; The lac repressor binds to the lac operator to inhibit transcription in E. coli. This inhibition can be relieved by adding lactose or isopropyl-β-D-thiogalactopyranoside (IPTG).
    992..1580    -  rep_origin     ori: high-copy-number ColE1/pMB1/pBR322/pUC origin of replication
   1751..2611    -  CDS            AmpR: β-lactamase; bla; confers resistance to ampicillin, carbenicillin, and related antibiotics
   2612..2716    -  promoter       AmpR promoter: bla
   2811..35      +  CDS            rop (fragment) (across the origin): Rop protein, which maintains plasmids at low copy number; rop
>Addgene plasmid #115929 | pTW081 | addgene full sequence | sequence record 227297 | Addgene NGS Result
TCGCGCGTTTCGGTGATGACGGTGAAAACCTCTGACACATGCAGCTCCCGGAGACGGTCACAGCTTGTCT
GTAAGCGGATGCCGGGAGCAGACAAGCCCGTCAGGGCGCGTCAGCGGGTGTTGGCGGGTGTCGGGGCTGG
CTTAACTATGCGGCATCAGAGCAGATTGTACTGAGAGTGCACCATATGCGGTGTGAAATACCGCACAGAT
GCGTAAGGAGAAAATACCGCATCAGGCGCCATTCGCCATTCAGGCTGCGCAACTGTTGGGAAGGGCGATC
GGTGCGGGCCTCTTCGCTATTACGCCAGCTGGCGAAAGGGGGATGTGCTGCAAGGCGATTAAGTTGGGTA
ACGCCAGGGTTTTCCCAGTCACGACGTTGTAAAACGACGGCCAGTGAATTCGAGCTCGGTACCCGGGGAT
CCTCTAGAGTCGACCTGCAGGCATGCAAGCTTGGCGTAATCATGGTCATAGCTGTTTCCTGTGTGAAATT
GTTATCCGCTCACAATTCCACACAACATACGAGCCGGAAGCATAAAGTGTAAAGCCTGGGGTGCCTAATG
AGTGAGCTAACTCACATTAATTGCGTTGCGCTCACTGCCCGCTTTCCAGTCGGGAAACCTGTCGTGCCAG
CTGCATTAATGAATCGGCCAACGCGCGGGGAGAGGCGGTTTGCGTATTGGGCGCTCTTCCGCTGGTCTCC
GACTTCCATCATAGTTATGGCCATGACTACTCTAGCTAGCAGTGTTAAATCATTCAGCTACCTGAGAGGG
GCCCCTATAACTCTCTACGGCTAACCTGAATGGCCACCTGAGACCGCTTCCTCGCTCACTGACTCGCTGC
GCTCGGTCGTTCGGCTGCGGCGAGCGGTATCAGCTCACTCAAAGGCGGTAATACGGTTATCCACAGAATC
AGGGGATAACGCAGGAAAGAACATGTGAGCAAAAGGCCAGCAAAAGGCCAGGAACCGTAAAAAGGCCGCG
TTGCTGGCGTTTTTCCATAGGCTCCGCCCCCCTGACGAGCATCACAAAAATCGACGCTCAAGTCAGAGGT
GGCGAAACCCGACAGGACTATAAAGATACCAGGCGTTTCCCCCTGGAAGCTCCCTCGTGCGCTCTCCTGT
TCCGACCCTGCCGCTTACCGGATACCTGTCCGCCTTTCTCCCTTCGGGAAGCGTGGCGCTTTCTCATAGC
TCACGCTGTAGGTATCTCAGTTCGGTGTAGGTCGTTCGCTCCAAGCTGGGCTGTGTGCACGAACCCCCCG
TTCAGCCCGACCGCTGCGCCTTATCCGGTAACTATCGTCTTGAGTCCAACCCGGTAAGACACGACTTATC
GCCACTGGCAGCAGCCACTGGTAACAGGATTAGCAGAGCGAGGTATGTAGGCGGTGCTACAGAGTTCTTG
AAGTGGTGGCCTAACTACGGCTACACTAGAAGAACAGTATTTGGTATCTGCGCTCTGCTGAAGCCAGTTA
CCTTCGGAAAAAGAGTTGGTAGCTCTTGATCCGGCAAACAAACCACCGCTGGTAGCGGTGGTTTTTTTGT
TTGCAAGCAGCAGATTACGCGCAGAAAAAAAGGATCTCAAGAAGATCCTTTGATCTTTTCTACGGGGTCT
GACGCTCAGTGGAACGAAAACTCACGTTAAGGGATTTTGGTCATGAGATTATCAAAAAGGATCTTCACCT
AGATCCTTTTAAATTAAAAATGAAGTTTTAAATCAATCTAAAGTATATATGAGTAAACTTGGTCTGACAG
TTACCAATGCTTAATCAGTGAGGCACCTATCTCAGCGATCTGTCTATTTCGTTCATCCATAGTTGCCTGA
CTCCCCGTCGTGTAGATAACTACGATACGGGAGGGCTTACCATCTGGCCCCAGTGCTGCAATGATACCGC
GAGACCCACGCTCACCGGCTCCAGATTTATCAGCAATAAACCAGCCAGCCGGAAGGGCCGAGCGCAGAAG
TGGTCCTGCAACTTTATCCGCCTCCATCCAGTCTATTAATTGTTGCCGGGAAGCTAGAGTAAGTAGTTCG
CCAGTTAATAGTTTGCGCAACGTTGTTGCCATTGCTACAGGCATCGTGGTGTCACGCTCGTCGTTTGGTA
TGGCTTCATTCAGCTCCGGTTCCCAACGATCAAGGCGAGTTACATGATCCCCCATGTTGTGCAAAAAAGC
GGTTAGCTCCTTCGGTCCTCCGATCGTTGTCAGAAGTAAGTTGGCCGCAGTGTTATCACTCATGGTTATG
GCAGCACTGCATAATTCTCTTACTGTCATGCCATCCGTAAGATGCTTTTCTGTGACTGGTGAGTACTCAA
CCAAGTCATTCTGAGAATAGTGTATGCGGCGACCGAGTTGCTCTTGCCCGGCGTCAATACGGGATAATAC
CGCGCCACATAGCAGAACTTTAAAAGTGCTCATCATTGGAAAACGTTCTTCGGGGCGAAAACTCTCAAGG
ATCTTACCGCTGTTGAGATCCAGTTCGATGTAACCCACTCGTGCACCCAACTGATCTTCAGCATCTTTTA
CTTTCACCAGCGTTTCTGGGTGAGCAAAAACAGGAAGGCAAAATGCCGCAAAAAAGGGAATAAGGGCGAC
ACGGAAATGTTGAATACTCATACTCTTCCTTTTTCAATATTATTGAAGCATTTATCAGGGTTATTGTCTC
ATGAGCGGATACATATTTGAATGTATTTAGAAAAATAAACAAATAGGGGTTCCGCGCACATTTCCCCGAA
AAGTGCCACCTGACGTCTAAGAAACCATTATTATCATGACATTAACCTATAAAAATAGGCGTATCACGAG
GCCCTTTCGTC
